Addgene plasmid #241496: pMIHP-16169 AU1.FLAG.VSVG
Purpose: (Empty Backbone) AU1.FLAG.VSVG Flow Code Plasmid This plasmid is to be used with mRNAs.
Depositing lab: Adrian Liston. Depositing organization: Babraham Institute.
Backbone
  Vector backbone: p.MIHP — made from p.MIGII with the GFP element being replaced with the histone epitopes
  Vector type: Retroviral
  Tag / fusion protein: AU1; FLAG; VSVG
Growth in bacteria
  Bacterial resistance: Ampicillin, 100 μg/mL
  Growth temperature: 30°C
  Growth strain: NEB Stable
  Copy number: Unknown
Gene/Insert
  Gene/Insert name: None
Resource information
  A portion of this plasmid was derived from a plasmid made by: The plasmids were generated using pro-code vectors received from Dr Brian Brown at Mount Sinai and we have their permission via email for these to be deposited.
Terms and licenses: Academic/Nonprofit Terms; Industry Terms: Not Available to Industry
Depositor comments: Any stbl competent cell strain can be used for growing this plasmid.
How to cite: pMIHP-16169 AU1.FLAG.VSVG was a gift from Adrian Liston (Addgene plasmid # 241496 ; http://n2t.net/addgene:241496 ; RRID:Addgene_241496)
