[The description below was written by a language model from this plasmid's Addgene catalogue record and pLannotate feature annotations shown in this document.]
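Description:
pMIHP-16169 AU1.FLAG.VSVG is a gammaretroviral empty backbone of about 6.3 kb, one member of a "Flow Code" series of epitope-barcoded vectors. It is built on p.MIHP, itself derived from the MSCV-type vector p.MIGII by replacing the GFP reporter with a histone carrying epitope tags. The epitope-barcode design traces to Pro-Code vectors obtained from another laboratory. In bacteria the plasmid replicates from a high-copy ColE1/pUC-type origin and is selected with ampicillin through the β-lactamase gene. It is grown in recombination-deficient (Stbl-type) strains, which suits a plasmid with direct LTR repeats. The short fragments of tetracycline resistance, lacI, lacZα, rop and bom in the annotation are non-functional remnants of earlier cloning vectors.

The retroviral cassette is flanked by murine embryonic stem cell virus 5' and 3' LTRs. It includes the MESV Ψ packaging signal and a truncated, start-codon-less MMLV gag segment, an arrangement that generally supports packaging of the genomic RNA. No dedicated internal promoter is annotated, so expression presumably relies on the 5' LTR. Downstream sits an EMCV IRES followed by a mouse histone H2B coding sequence (H2bc3). The record lists AU1, FLAG and VSVG as the fused tags, although the automated annotation detects only a FLAG element just after the histone. The gap between gag and the IRES is where a gene of interest would be expected to go in a MIG-style design, but the record lists no insert and annotates no cloning site there.

Translation from the IRES would yield an H2B bearing this particular three-epitope combination, which would be expected to be chromatin-associated. Transduced cells could then be identified by antibody staining and flow cytometry, and distinguished from cells carrying other tag combinations in the series. The depositor notes that the plasmid is meant to be used with mRNAs but gives no further explanation.
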