Features (pLannotate 1.2.2; 20 found; start..end, strand, type, name):
     32..233     -  CDS            TcR (fragment): tetracycline efflux protein; tet; confers resistance to tetracycline
    234..332     +  CDS            env (fragment): murine leukemia virus gPr80 envelope polyprotein precursor; env; proteolytically cleaved into gp70SU and p15TM subunits
    374..890     +  LTR            5' LTR: 5' long terminal repeat from murine embryonic stem cell virus
    954..1295    +  misc_feature   MESV Ψ: packaging signal of murine embryonic stem cell virus
   1362..1778    +  CDS            gag (truncated): truncated Moloney murine leukemia virus (MMLV) gag gene lacking the start codon
   1837..2397    +  misc_feature   IRES: internal ribosome entry site (IRES) of the encephalomyocarditis virus (EMCV)
   2400..2777    +  CDS            H2bc3: H2B1B_MOUSE - Also known as Hist1h2bb Experimental evidence at protein level: Swiss-Prot protein existence level 1. Core component of nucleosome. Nucleosomes wrap and compact DNA into chromatin, limiting DNA accessibility to the cellular machineries which require DNA as a template. Histones thereby play a central role in transcription regulation, DNA repair, DNA replication and chromosomal stability. DNA accessibility is regulated via a complex set of post-translational modifications of histones, also called histone code, and nucleosome remodeling. From Mus musculus (Mouse).
   2855..2875    +  CDS            3xFLAG (fragment): three tandem FLAG® epitope tags
   2959..2989    +  misc_feature   MCS (fragment): pUC18/19 multiple cloning site
   3109..3623    +  LTR            3' LTR: 3' long terminal repeat from murine embryonic stem cell virus
   3785..3801    -  protein_bind   lac operator: The lac repressor binds to the lac operator to inhibit transcription in E. coli. This inhibition can be relieved by adding lactose or isopropyl-β-D-thiogalactopyranoside (IPTG). lac repressor encoded by lacI
   3809..3839    -  promoter       lac promoter: promoter for the E. coli lac operon
   3854..3875    -  protein_bind   CAP binding site: CAP binding activates transcription in the presence of cAMP. E. coli catabolite activator protein
   3888..3980    -  CDS            lacI (fragment): lac repressor; lacI; The lac repressor binds to the lac operator to inhibit transcription in E. coli. This inhibition can be relieved by adding lactose or isopropyl-β-D-thiogalactopyranoside (IPTG).
   4163..4751    -  rep_origin     ori: high-copy-number ColE1/pMB1/pBR322/pUC origin of replication
   4922..5782    -  CDS            AmpR: β-lactamase; bla; confers resistance to ampicillin, carbenicillin, and related antibiotics
   5783..5887    -  promoter       AmpR promoter: bla
   5982..6017    +  CDS            rop (fragment): Rop protein, which maintains plasmids at low copy number; rop
   6119..6218    +  misc_feature   bom (fragment): basis of mobility region from pBR322
   6224..32      -  CDS            lacZα (fragment) (across the origin): LacZα fragment of β-galactosidase; lacZ fragment
>Addgene plasmid #241496 | pMIHP-16169 AU1.FLAG.VSVG | addgene full sequence | sequence record 481827 | Addgene NGS Result
TTTTCCCAGTCACGACGTTGTAAAACGACGGCGCAAGGAATGGTGCATGCAAGGAGATGGCGCCCAACAG
TCCCCCGGCCACGGGGCCTGCCACCATACCCACGCCGAAACAAGCGCTCATGAGCCCGAAGTGGCGAGCC
CGATCTTCCCCATCGGTGATGTCGGCGATATAGGCGCCAGCAACCGCACCTGTGGCGCCGGTGATGCCGG
CCACGATGCGTCCGGCGTAGAGGCGATTAGTCCAATTTGTTAAAGACAGGATATCAGTGGTCCAGGCTCT
AGTTTTGACTCAACAATATCACCAGCTGAAGCCTATAGAGTACGAGCCATAGATAAAATAAAAGATTTTA
TTTAGTCTCCAGAAAAAGGGGGGAATGAAAGACCCCACCTGTAGGTTTGGCAAGCTAGCTTAAGTAACGC
CATTTTGCAAGGCATGGAAAATACATAACTGAGAATAGAGAAGTTCAGATCAAGGTTAGGAACAGAGAGA
CAGCAGAATATGGGCCAAACAGGATATCTGTGGTAAGCAGTTCCTGCCCCGGCTCAGGGCCAAGAACAGA
TGGTCCCCAGATGCGGTCCCGCCCTCAGCAGTTTCTAGAGAACCATCAGATGTTTCCAGGGTGCCCCAAG
GACCTGAAATGACCCTGTGCCTTATTTGAACTAACCAATCAGTTCGCTTCTCGCTTCTGTTCGCGCGCTT
CTGCTCCCCGAGCTCAATAAAAGAGCCCACAACCCCTCACTCGGCGCGCCAGTCCTCCGATAGACTGCGT
CGCCCGGGTACCCGTATTCCCAATAAAGCCTCTTGCTGTTTGCATCCGAATCGTGGACTCGCTGATCCTT
GGGAGGGTCTCCTCAGATTGATTGACTGCCCACCTCGGGGGTCTTTCATTTGGAGGTTCCACCGAGATTT
GGAGACCCCTGCCCAGGGACCACCGACCCCCCCGCCGGGAGGTAAGCTGGCCAGCGGTCGTTTCGTGTCT
GTCTCTGTCTTTGTGCGTGTTTGTGCCGGCATCTAATGTTTGCGCCTGCGTCTGTACTAGTTAGCTAACT
AGCTCTGTATCTGGCGGACCCGTGGTGGAACTGACGAGTTCTGAACACCCGGCCGCAACCCTGGGAGACG
TCCCAGGGACTTTGGGGGCCGTTTTTGTGGCCCGACCTGAGGAAGGGAGTCGATGTGGAATCCGACCCCG
TCAGGATATGTGGTTCTGGTAGGAGACGAGAACCTAAAACAGTTCCCGCCTCCGTCTGAATTTTTGCTTT
CGGTTTGGAACCGAAGCCGCGCGTCTTGTCTGCTGCAGCGCTGCAGCATCGTTCTGTGTTGTCTCTGTCT
GACTGTGTTTCTGTATTTGTCTGAAAATTAGGGCCAGACTGTTACCACTCCCTTAAGTTTGACCTTAGGT
CACTGGAAAGATGTCGAGCGGATCGCTCACAACCAGTCGGTAGATGTCAAGAAGAGACGTTGGGTTACCT
TCTGCTCTGCAGAATGGCCAACCTTTAACGTCGGATGGCCGCGAGACGGCACCTTTAACCGAGACCTCAT
CACCCAGGTTAAGATCAAGGTCTTTTCACCTGGCCCGCATGGACACCCAGACCAGGTCCCCTACATCGTG
ACCTGGGAAGCCTTGGCTTTTGACCCCCCTCCCTGGGTCAAGCCCTTTGTACACCCTAAGCCTCCGCCTC
CTCTTCCTCCATCCGCCCCGTCTCTCCCCCTTGAACCTCCTCGTTCGACCCCGCCTCGATCCTCCCTTTA
TCCAGCCCTCACTCCTTCTCTAGGCGCCGGAATTCCGAACAGTCTTCCGTAATAGAAGACACAAGGCTCG
AGCGGGATCAATTCCGCCCCCCCCCTAACGTTACTGGCCGAAGCCGCTTGGAATAAGGCCGGTGTGCGTT
TGTCTATATGTTATTTTCCACCATATTGCCGTCTTTTGGCAATGTGAGGGCCCGGAAACCTGGCCCTGTC
TTCTTGACGAGCATTCCTAGGGGTCTTTCCCCTCTCGCCAAAGGAATGCAAGGTCTGTTGAATGTCGTGA
AGGAAGCAGTTCCTCTGGAAGCTTCTTGAAGACAAACAACGTCTGTAGCGACCCTTTGCAGGCAGCGGAA
CCCCCCACCTGGCGACAGGTGCCTCTGCGGCCAAAAGCCACGTGTATAAGATACACCTGCAAAGGCGGCA
CAACCCCAGTGCCACGTTGTGAGTTGGATAGTTGTGGAAAGAGTCAAATGGCTCTCCTCAAGCGTATTCA
ACAAGGGGCTGAAGGATGCCCAGAAGGTACCCCATTGTATGGGATCTGATCTGGGGCCTCGGTGCACATG
CTTTACATGTGTTTAGTCGAGGTTAAAAAAACGTCTAGGCCCCCCGAACCACGGGGACGTGGTTTTCCTT
TGAAAAACACGATAATACCATGCCAGAGCCTTCTAAGTCTGCACCAGCCCCTAAGAAGGGATCTAAGAAA
GCCATCTCTAAGGCGCAGAAGAAGGATGGCAAGAAGCGCAAGCGCAGCCGCAAGGAGAGCTATTCGGTGT
ACGTGTACAAGGTGCTGAAGCAAGTGCACCCCGACACCGGCATCTCCTCCAAGGCCATGGGCATCATGAA
CTCGTTCGTGAACGACATCTTCGAGCGCATCGCGAGCGAGGCGTCCCGCCTGGCGCATTACAACAAGCGC
TCGACCATCACGTCCCGGGAGATCCAGACGGCCGTGCGCCTGCTGCTGCCCGGGGAGCTGGCCAAGCACG
CCGTGTCGGAGGGCACTAAGGCCGTCACCAAGTACACCAGCTCCAAGGACCCACCGGTCGCCACCGGATC
CACGGTCGCCACCATGGGCGACACCTATCGGTACATTGGAGGAGGCGGGGGAGGGGACTACAAAGACGAT
GACGACAAGGGAGGAGGCGGGGGAGGGTATACAGATATCGAAATGAATAGACTCGGAAAGGGCATGCTGA
TGGTGTAAGCGGCCGCGACTCTAGAGTCGACCTGCAGGCATGCAAGCTTCAGGTAGCCGGCTAACGTTAA
CAACCGGTACCTCTAGAACTATAGCTAGCATGCGCAAATTTAAAGCGCTGATATCGATAAAATAAAAGAT
TTTATTTAGTCTCCAGAAAAAGGGGGGAATGAAAGACCCCACCTGTAGGTTTGGCAAGCTAGCTTAAGTA
ACGCCATTTTGCAAGGCATGGAAAATACATAACTGAGAATAGAGAAGTTCAGATCAAGGTTAGGAACAGA
GAGACAGCAGAATATGGGCCAAACAGGATATCTGTGGTAAGCAGTTCCTGCCCCGGCTCAGGGCCAAGAA
CAGATGGTCCCCAGATGCGGTCCCGCCCTCAGCAGTTTCTAGAGAACCATCAGATGTTTCCAGGGTGCCC
CAAGGACCTGAAATGACCCTGTGCCTTATTTGAACTAACCAATCAGTTCGCTTCTCGCTTCTGTTCGCGC
GCTTCTGCTCCCCGAGCTCAATAAAAGAGCCCACAACCCCTCACTCGGCGCGCCAGTCCTCCGATAGACT
GCGTCGCCCGGGTACCCGTGTATCCAATAAACCCTCTTGCAGTTGCATCCGACTTGTGGTCTCGCTGTTC
CTTGGGAGGGTCTCCTCTGAGTGATTGACTACCCGTCAGCGGGGGTCTTTCATGGGTAACAGTTTCTTGA
AGTTGGAGAACAACATTCTGAGGGTAGGAGTCGAATATTAAGTAATCCTGACTCAATTAGCCACTGTTTT
GAATCCACATACTCCAATACTCCTGAAATAGTTCATTATGGACAGCGCAGAAAGAGCTGGGGAGAATTGT
GAAATTGTTATCCGCTCACAATTCCACACAACATACGAGCCGGAAGCATAAAGTGTAAAGCCTGGGGTGC
CTAATGAGTGAGCTAACTCACATTAATTGCGTTGCGCTCACTGCCCGCTTTCCAGTCGGGAAACCTGTCG
TGCCAGCTGCATTAATGAATCGGCCAACGCGCGGGGAGAGGCGGTTTGCGTATTGGGCGCTCTTCCGCTT
CCTCGCTCACTGACTCGCTGCGCTCGGTCGTTCGGCTGCGGCGAGCGGTATCAGCTCACTCAAAGGCGGT
AATACGGTTATCCACAGAATCAGGGGATAACGCAGGAAAGAACATGTGAGCAAAAGGCCAGCAAAAGGCC
AGGAACCGTAAAAAGGCCGCGTTGCTGGCGTTTTTCCATAGGCTCCGCCCCCCTGACGAGCATCACAAAA
ATCGACGCTCAAGTCAGAGGTGGCGAAACCCGACAGGACTATAAAGATACCAGGCGTTTCCCCCTGGAAG
CTCCCTCGTGCGCTCTCCTGTTCCGACCCTGCCGCTTACCGGATACCTGTCCGCCTTTCTCCCTTCGGGA
AGCGTGGCGCTTTCTCATAGCTCACGCTGTAGGTATCTCAGTTCGGTGTAGGTCGTTCGCTCCAAGCTGG
GCTGTGTGCACGAACCCCCCGTTCAGCCCGACCGCTGCGCCTTATCCGGTAACTATCGTCTTGAGTCCAA
CCCGGTAAGACACGACTTATCGCCACTGGCAGCAGCCACTGGTAACAGGATTAGCAGAGCGAGGTATGTA
GGCGGTGCTACAGAGTTCTTGAAGTGGTGGCCTAACTACGGCTACACTAGAAGAACAGTATTTGGTATCT
GCGCTCTGCTGAAGCCAGTTACCTTCGGAAAAAGAGTTGGTAGCTCTTGATCCGGCAAACAAACCACCGC
TGGTAGCGGTGGTTTTTTTGTTTGCAAGCAGCAGATTACGCGCAGAAAAAAAGGATCTCAAGAAGATCCT
TTGATCTTTTCTACGGGGTCTGACGCTCAGTGGAACGAAAACTCACGTTAAGGGATTTTGGTCATGAGAT
TATCAAAAAGGATCTTCACCTAGATCCTTTTAAATTAAAAATGAAGTTTTAAATCAATCTAAAGTATATA
TGAGTAAACTTGGTCTGACAGTTACCAATGCTTAATCAGTGAGGCACCTATCTCAGCGATCTGTCTATTT
CGTTCATCCATAGTTGCCTGACTCCCCGTCGTGTAGATAACTACGATACGGGAGGGCTTACCATCTGGCC
CCAGTGCTGCAATGATACCGCGAGACCCACGCTCACCGGCTCCAGATTTATCAGCAATAAACCAGCCAGC
CGGAAGGGCCGAGCGCAGAAGTGGTCCTGCAACTTTATCCGCCTCCATCCAGTCTATTAATTGTTGCCGG
GAAGCTAGAGTAAGTAGTTCGCCAGTTAATAGTTTGCGCAACGTTGTTGCCATTGCTACAGGCATCGTGG
TGTCACGCTCGTCGTTTGGTATGGCTTCATTCAGCTCCGGTTCCCAACGATCAAGGCGAGTTACATGATC
CCCCATGTTGTGCAAAAAAGCGGTTAGCTCCTTCGGTCCTCCGATCGTTGTCAGAAGTAAGTTGGCCGCA
GTGTTATCACTCATGGTTATGGCAGCACTGCATAATTCTCTTACTGTCATGCCATCCGTAAGATGCTTTT
CTGTGACTGGTGAGTACTCAACCAAGTCATTCTGAGAATAGTGTATGCGGCGACCGAGTTGCTCTTGCCC
GGCGTCAATACGGGATAATACCGCGCCACATAGCAGAACTTTAAAAGTGCTCATCATTGGAAAACGTTCT
TCGGGGCGAAAACTCTCAAGGATCTTACCGCTGTTGAGATCCAGTTCGATGTAACCCACTCGTGCACCCA
ACTGATCTTCAGCATCTTTTACTTTCACCAGCGTTTCTGGGTGAGCAAAAACAGGAAGGCAAAATGCCGC
AAAAAAGGGAATAAGGGCGACACGGAAATGTTGAATACTCATACTCTTCCTTTTTCAATATTATTGAAGC
ATTTATCAGGGTTATTGTCTCATGAGCGGATACATATTTGAATGTATTTAGAAAAATAAACAAATAGGGG
TTCCGCGCACATTTCCCCGAAAAGTGCCACCTGACGTCTAAGAAACCATTATTATCATGACATTAACCTA
TAAAAATAGGCGTATCACGAGGCCCTTTCGTCTCGCGCGTTTCGGTGATGACGGTGAAAACCTCTGACAC
ATGCAGCTCCCGGAGACGGTCACAGCTTGTCTGTAAGCGGATGCCGGGAGCAGACAAGCCCGTCAGGGCG
CGTCAGCGGGTGTTGGCGGGTGTCGGGGCTGGCTTAACTATGCGGCATCAGAGCAGATTGTACTGAGAGT
GCACCATATGCGGTGTGAAATACCGCACAGATGCGTAAGGAGAAAATACCGCATCAGGCGCCATTCGCCA
TTCAGGCTGCGCAACTGTTGGGAAGGGCGATCGGTGCGGGCCTCTTCGCTATTACGCCAGCTGGCGAAAG
GGGGATGTGCTGCAAGGCGATTAAGTTGGGTAACGCCAGGG
